>Addgene plasmid #84083 | pFGC5941-PacI-ath-STTM156/157 | addgene full sequence | sequence record 169618 | Addgene NGS Result
TGAGACTTTTCAACAAAGGGTAATTTCGGGAAACCTCCTCGGCTTCCATTGCCCAGCTGTCTGTCACTTC
ATCGAAAGGACAGTAGAAAAGGAAGGTGGCTCCTACAAATGCCATCATTGCGATAAAGGAAAGGCTATCA
TTCAAGATGCCTCTGCCGACAGTGGTCCCAAAGATGGACCCCCACCCACGAGGAGCATCGTGGAAAAAGA
AGACGTTCCAACCACGTCTTCAAAGCAAGTGGATTGATGTGACGTCTCCACTGACGTAAGGGATGACGCA
CAATCCCACTATCCTTCGCAAGACCCTTCCTCTATATAAGGAAGTTCATTTCATTTGGAGAGGACAGCCC
AAGCTTAGTGCTCACTCCTATCTTCTGTCAGTTGTTGTTGTTATGGTCTAATTTAAATATGGTCTAAAGA
AGAAGAATGTGCTCTCTATCTACTTCTGTCAAGAATTCGGTACGCTGAAATCACCAGTCTCTCTCTACAA
ATCTATCTCTCTCTATTTTCTCCATAAATAATGTGTGAGTAGTTTCCCGATAAGGGAAATTAGGGTTCTT
ATAGGGTTTCGCTCATGTGTTGAGCATATAAGAAACCCTTAGTATGTATTTGTATTTGTAAAATACTTCT
ATCAATAAAATTTCTAATTCCTAAAACCAAAATCCAGTACTAAAATCCAGATCTCCTAAAGTCCCTATAG
ATCTTTGTCGTGAATATAAACCAGACACGAGACGACTAAACCTGGAGCCCAGACGCCGTTCGAAGCTAGA
AGTACCGCTTAGGCAGGAGGCCGTTAGGGAAAAGATGCTAAGGCAGGGTTGGTTACGTTGACTCCCCCGT
AGGTTTGGTTTAAATATGATGAAGTGGACGGATGGAAGGAGGAAGACAAGGAAGGATAAGGTTGCAGGCC
CTGCGCAAGGTAAGAAGATGGAAATTTGATAGAGGTACGCTACTATACTTATACTATACGCTAAGGGAAT
GCTTGTATTTATACCCTATACCCCCTAATAACCCCTTATCAATTTAAGAAATAATCCGCATAAGCCCCCG
CTTAAAAATTGGTATCAGAGCCATGAATAGGTCTATGACCAAAACTCAAGAGGATAAAACCTCACCAAAA
TACGAAAGAGTTCTTAACTCTAAAGATAAAAGATCTTTCAAGATCAAAACTAGTTCCCTCACACCGGTGA
CGGGGATCGCATGCGATCTCTAGACCATCACATTGGAGCTTCAGCTACTCGAGTTCTATAGTGTCACCTA
AATCGTATGTGTATGATACATAAGGTTATGTATTAATTGTAGCCGCGTTCTAACGTCGACAGGCCTGTAC
CAATTACGCCCCGCCCTGCCACTCATCGCAGTACTGTTGTAATTCATTAAGCATTCTGCCGACATGGAAG
CCATCACAAACGGCATGATGAACCTGAATCGCCAGCGGCATCAGCACCTTGTCGCCTTGCGTATAGTATT
TGCCCATGGTGAAAACGGGGGCGAAGAAGTTGTCCATATTGGCTACGTTTAAATCAAAACTGGTGAAACT
CACCCAGGGATTGGCTGAGACGAAAAACATATTCTCAATAAACCCTTTAGGGAAATAGGCCAGGTTTTCA
CCGTAACACGCCACATCTTGCGAATATATGTGTAGAAACTGCCGGAAATCGTCGTGGTATTCACTCCAGA
GCGATGAAAACGTTTCAGTTTGCTCATGGAAAACGGTGTAACAAGGGTGAACACTATCCCATATCACCAG
CTCACCGTCTTTCATTGCCATACGGAACTCCGGATGAGCATTCATCAGGCGGGCAAGAATGTGAATAAAG
GCCGGATAAAACTTGTGCTTATTTTTCTTTACGGTCTTTAAAAAGGCCGTAATATCCAGCTGAACGGTCT
GGTTATAGGTACATTGAGCAACTGACTGAAATGCCTCAAAATGTTCTTTACGATGCCATTGGGATATATC
AACGGTGGTATATCCAGTGATTTTTTTCTCCATTTTAGCTTCCTTAGCTCCTGAAAATCTCGATAACTCA
TTAAAACTTATCGATGATAAGCTGTCAAACATGAGAATTTAGCCCGCCTAATGAGCGGGCTTTTTGTTGT
GATCCGCGTTGCTGGCGTTTTTCCATAGGCTCCGCCCCCCTGACGAGCATCACAAAAATCGACGCTCAAG
TCAGAGGTGGCGAAACCCGACAGGACTATAAAGATACCAGGCGTTACGTAGCGATCGCGATCGCTACGTA
ACGCCTGGTATCTTTATAGTCCTGTCGCCCGGGAATTTAACCCGCCTAATGAGCGGGCTTAATTAAGACC
CGGGACTAGTCCCTAGAGTCCTGCTTTAATGAGATATGCGAGACGCCTATGATCGCATGATATTTGCTTT
CAATTCTGTTGTGCACGTTGTAAAAAACCTGAGCATGTGTAGCTCAGATCCTTACCGCCGGTTTCGGTTC
ATTCTAATGAATATATCACCCGTTACTATCGTATTTTTATGAATAATATTCTCCGTTCAATTTACTGATT
GTACCCTACTACTTATATGTACAATATTAAAATGAAAACAATATATTGTGCTGAATAGGTTTATAGCGAC
ATCTATGATAGAGCGCCACAATAACAAACAATTGCGTTTTATTATTACAAATCCAATTTTAAAAAAAGCG
GCAGAACCGGTCAAACCTAAAAGACTGATTACATAAATCTTATTCAAATTTCAAAAGTGCCCCAGGGGCT
AGTATCTACGACACACCGAGCGGCGAACTAATAACGCTCACTGAAGGGAACTCCGGTTCCCCGCCGGCGC
GCATGGGTGAGATTCCTTGAAGTTGAGTATTGGCCGTCCGCTCTACCGAAAGTTACGGGCACCATTCAAC
CCGGTCCAGCACGGCGGCCGGGTAACCGACTTGCTGCCCCGAGAATTATGCAGCATTTTTTTGGTGTATG
TGGGCCCCAAATGAAGTGCAGGTCAAACCTTGACAGTGACGACAAATCGTTGGGCGGGTCCAGGGCGAAT
TTTGCGACAACATGTCGAGGCTCAGCAGGACCTGCAGGCATGCAAGCTTGGCACTGGCCGTCGTTTTACA
ACGTCGTGACTGGGAAAACCCTGGCGTTACCCAACTTAATCGCCTTGCAGCACATCCCCCTTTCGCCAGC
TGGCGTAATAGCGAAGAGGCCCGCACCGATCGCCCTTCCCAACAGTTGCGCAGCCTGAATGGCGAATGCT
AGAGCAGCTTGAGCTTGGATCAGATTGTCGTTTCCCGCCTTCAGTTTAAACTATCAGTGTTTGACAGGAT
ATATTGGCGGGTAAACCTAAGAGAAAAGAGCGTTTATTAGAATAATCGGATATTTAAAAGGGCGTGAAAA
GGTTTATCCGTTCGTCCATTTGTATGTGCATGCCAACCACAGGGTTCCCCTCGGGATCAAAGTACTTTGA
TCCAACCCCTCCGCTGCTATAGTGCAGTCGGCTTCTGACGTTCAGTGCAGCCGTCTTCTGAAAACGACAT
GTCGCACAAGTCCTAAGTTACGCGACAGGCTGCCGCCCTGCCCTTTTCCTGGCGTTTTCTTGTCGCGTGT
TTTAGTCGCATAAAGTAGAATACTTGCGACTAGAACCGGAGACATTACGCCATGAACAAGAGCGCCGCCG
CTGGCCTGCTGGGCTATGCCCGCGTCAGCACCGACGACCAGGACTTGACCAACCAACGGGCCGAACTGCA
CGCGGCCGGCTGCACCAAGCTGTTTTCCGAGAAGATCACCGGCACCAGGCGCGACCGCCCGGAGCTGGCC
AGGATGCTTGACCACCTACGCCCTGGCGACGTTGTGACAGTGACCAGGCTAGACCGCCTGGCCCGCAGCA
CCCGCGACCTACTGGACATTGCCGAGCGCATCCAGGAGGCCGGCGCGGGCCTGCGTAGCCTGGCAGAGCC
GTGGGCCGACACCACCACGCCGGCCGGCCGCATGGTGTTGACCGTGTTCGCCGGCATTGCCGAGTTCGAG
CGTTCCCTAATCATCGACCGCACCCGGAGCGGGCGCGAGGCCGCCAAGGCCCGAGGCGTGAAGTTTGGCC
CCCGCCCTACCCTCACCCCGGCACAGATCGCGCACGCCCGCGAGCTGATCGACCAGGAAGGCCGCACCGT
GAAAGAGGCGGCTGCACTGCTTGGCGTGCATCGCTCGACCCTGTACCGCGCACTTGAGCGCAGCGAGGAA
GTGACGCCCACCGAGGCCAGGCGGCGCGGTGCCTTCCGTGAGGACGCATTGACCGAGGCCGACGCCCTGG
CGGCCGCCGAGAATGAACGCCAAGAGGAACAAGCATGAAACCGCACCAGGACGGCCAGGACGAACCGTTT
TTCATTACCGAAGAGATCGAGGCGGAGATGATCGCGGCCGGGTACGTGTTCGAGCCGCCCGCGCACGTCT
CAACCGTGCGGCTGCATGAAATCCTGGCCGGTTTGTCTGATGCCAAGCTGGCGGCCTGGCCGGCCAGCTT
GGCCGCTGAAGAAACCGAGCGCCGCCGTCTAAAAAGGTGATGTGTATTTGAGTAAAACAGCTTGCGTCAT
GCGGTCGCTGCGTATATGATGCGATGAGTAAATAAACAAATACGCAAGGGGAACGCATGAAGGTTATCGC
TGTACTTAACCAGAAAGGCGGGTCAGGCAAGACGACCATCGCAACCCATCTAGCCCGCGCCCTGCAACTC
GCCGGGGCCGATGTTCTGTTAGTCGATTCCGATCCCCAGGGCAGTGCCCGCGATTGGGCGGCCGTGCGGG
AAGATCAACCGCTAACCGTTGTCGGCATCGACCGCCCGACGATTGACCGCGACGTGAAGGCCATCGGCCG
GCGCGACTTCGTAGTGATCGACGGAGCGCCCCAGGCGGCGGACTTGGCTGTGTCCGCGATCAAGGCAGCC
GACTTCGTGCTGATTCCGGTGCAGCCAAGCCCTTACGACATATGGGCCACCGCCGACCTGGTGGAGCTGG
TTAAGCAGCGCATTGAGGTCACGGATGGAAGGCTACAAGCGGCCTTTGTCGTGTCGCGGGCGATCAAAGG
CACGCGCATCGGCGGTGAGGTTGCCGAGGCGCTGGCCGGGTACGAGCTGCCCATTCTTGAGTCCCGTATC
ACGCAGCGCGTGAGCTACCCAGGCACTGCCGCCGCCGGCACAACCGTTCTTGAATCAGAACCCGAGGGCG
ACGCTGCCCGCGAGGTCCAGGCGCTGGCCGCTGAAATTAAATCAAAACTCATTTGAGTTAATGAGGTAAA
GAGAAAATGAGCAAAAGCACAAACACGCTAAGTGCCGGCCGTCCGAGCGCACGCAGCAGCAAGGCTGCAA
CGTTGGCCAGCCTGGCAGACACGCCAGCCATGAAGCGGGTCAACTTTCAGTTGCCGGCGGAGGATCACAC
CAAGCTGAAGATGTACGCGGTACGCCAAGGCAAGACCATTACCGAGCTGCTATCTGAATACATCGCGCAG
CTACCAGAGTAAATGAGCAAATGAATAAATGAGTAGATGAATTTTAGCGGCTAAAGGAGGCGGCATGGAA
AATCAAGAACAACCAGGCACCGACGCCGTGGAATGCCCCATGTGTGGAGGAACGGGCGGTTGGCCAGGCG
TAAGCGGCTGGGTTGCCTGCCGGCCCTGCAATGGCACTGGAACCCCCAAGCCCGAGGAATCGGCGTGAGC
GGTCGCAAACCATCCGGCCCGGTACAAATCGGCGCGGCGCTGGGTGATGACCTGGTGGAGAAGTTGAAGG
CCGCGCAGGCCGCCCAGCGGCAACGCATCGAGGCAGAAGCACGCCCCGGTGAATCGTGGCAAGCGGCCGC
TGATCGAATCCGCAAAGAATCCCGGCAACCGCCGGCAGCCGGTGCGCCGTCGATTAGGAAGCCGCCCAAG
GGCGACGAGCAACCAGATTTTTTCGTTCCGATGCTCTATGACGTGGGCACCCGCGATAGTCGCAGCATCA
TGGACGTGGCCGTTTTCCGTCTGTCGAAGCGTGACCGACGAGCTGGCGAGGTGATCCGCTACGAGCTTCC
AGACGGGCACGTAGAGGTTTCCGCAGGGCCGGCCGGCATGGCCAGTGTGTGGGATTACGACCTGGTACTG
ATGGCGGTTTCCCATCTAACCGAATCCATGAACCGATACCGGGAAGGGAAGGGAGACAAGCCCGGCCGCG
TGTTCCGTCCACACGTTGCGGACGTACTCAAGTTCTGCCGGCGAGCCGATGGCGGAAAGCAGAAAGACGA
CCTGGTAGAAACCTGCATTCGGTTAAACACCACGCACGTTGCCATGCAGCGTACGAAGAAGGCCAAGAAC
GGCCGCCTGGTGACGGTATCCGAGGGTGAAGCCTTGATTAGCCGCTACAAGATCGTAAAGAGCGAAACCG
GGCGGCCGGAGTACATCGAGATCGAGCTAGCTGATTGGATGTACCGCGAGATCACAGAAGGCAAGAACCC
GGACGTGCTGACGGTTCACCCCGATTACTTTTTGATCGATCCCGGCATCGGCCGTTTTCTCTACCGCCTG
GCACGCCGCGCCGCAGGCAAGGCAGAAGCCAGATGGTTGTTCAAGACGATCTACGAACGCAGTGGCAGCG
CCGGAGAGTTCAAGAAGTTCTGTTTCACCGTGCGCAAGCTGATCGGGTCAAATGACCTGCCGGAGTACGA
TTTGAAGGAGGAGGCGGGGCAGGCTGGCCCGATCCTAGTCATGCGCTACCGCAACCTGATCGAGGGCGAA
GCATCCGCCGGTTCCTAATGTACGGAGCAGATGCTAGGGCAAATTGCCCTAGCAGGGGAAAAAGGTCGAA
AAGGTCTCTTTCCTGTGGATAGCACGTACATTGGGAACCCAAAGCCGTACATTGGGAACCGGAACCCGTA
CATTGGGAACCCAAAGCCGTACATTGGGAACCGGTCACACATGTAAGTGACTGATATAAAAGAGAAAAAA
GGCGATTTTTCCGCCTAAAACTCTTTAAAACTTATTAAAACTCTTAAAACCCGCCTGGCCTGTGCATAAC
TGTCTGGCCAGCGCACAGCCGAAGAGCTGCAAAAAGCGCCTACCCTTCGGTCGCTGCGCTCCCTACGCCC
CGCCGCTTCGCGTCGGCCTATCGCGGCCGCTGGCCGCTCAAAAATGGCTGGCCTACGGCCAGGCAATCTA
CCAGGGCGCGGACAAGCCGCGCCGTCGCCACTCGACCGCCGGCGCCCACATCAAGGCACCCTGCCTCGCG
CGTTTCGGTGATGACGGTGAAAACCTCTGACACATGCAGCTCCCGGAGACGGTCACAGCTTGTCTGTAAG
CGGATGCCGGGAGCAGACAAGCCCGTCAGGGCGCGTCAGCGGGTGTTGGCGGGTGTCGGGGCGCAGCCAT
GACCCAGTCACGTAGCGATAGCGGAGTGTATACTGGCTTAACTATGCGGCATCAGAGCAGATTGTACTGA
GAGTGCACCATATGCGGTGTGAAATACCGCACAGATGCGTAAGGAGAAAATACCGCATCAGGCGCTCTTC
CGCTTCCTCGCTCACTGACTCGCTGCGCTCGGTCGTTCGGCTGCGGCGAGCGGTATCAGCTCACTCAAAG
GCGGTAATACGGTTATCCACAGAATCAGGGGATAACGCAGGAAAGAACATGTGAGCAAAAGGCCAGCAAA
AGGCCAGGAACCGTAAAAAGGCCGCGTTGCTGGCGTTTTTCCATAGGCTCCGCCCCCCTGACGAGCATCA
CAAAAATCGACGCTCAAGTCAGAGGTGGCGAAACCCGACAGGACTATAAAGATACCAGGCGTTTCCCCCT
GGAAGCTCCCTCGTGCGCTCTCCTGTTCCGACCCTGCCGCTTACCGGATACCTGTCCGCCTTTCTCCCTT
CGGGAAGCGTGGCGCTTTCTCATAGCTCACGCTGTAGGTATCTCAGTTCGGTGTAGGTCGTTCGCTCCAA
GCTGGGCTGTGTGCACGAACCCCCCGTTCAGCCCGACCGCTGCGCCTTATCCGGTAACTATCGTCTTGAG
TCCAACCCGGTAAGACACGACTTATCGCCACTGGCAGCAGCCACTGGTAACAGGATTAGCAGAGCGAGGT
ATGTAGGCGGTGCTACAGAGTTCTTGAAGTGGTGGCCTAACTACGGCTACACTAGAAGGACAGTATTTGG
TATCTGCGCTCTGCTGAAGCCAGTTACCTTCGGAAAAAGAGTTGGTAGCTCTTGATCCGGCAAACAAACC
ACCGCTGGTAGCGGTGGTTTTTTTGTTTGCAAGCAGCAGATTACGCGCAGAAAAAAAGGATCTCAAGAAG
ATCCTTTGATCTTTTCTACGGGGTCTGACGCTCAGTGGAACGAAAACTCACGTTAAGGGATTTTGGTCAT
GCATTCTAGGTACTAAAACAATTCATCCAGTAAAATATAATATTTTATTTTCTCCCAATCAGGCTTGATC
CCCAGTAAGTCAAAAAATAGCTCGACATACTGTTCTTCCCCGATATCCTCCCTGATCGACCGGACGCAGA
AGGCAATGTCATACCACTTGTCCGCCCTGCCGCTTCTCCCAAGATCAATAAAGCCACTTACTTTGCCATC
TTTCACAAAGATGTTGCTGTCTCCCAGGTCGCCGTGGGAAAAGACAAGTTCCTCTTCGGGCTTTTCCGTC
TTTAAAAAATCATACAGCTCGCGCGGATCTTTAAATGGAGTGTCTTCTTCCCAGTTTTCGCAATCCACAT
CGGCCAGATCGTTATTCAGTAAGTAATCCAATTCGGCTAAGCGGCTGTCTAAGCTATTCGTATAGGGACA
ATCCGATATGTCGATGGAGTGAAAGAGCCTGATGCACTCCGCATACAGCTCGATAATCTTTTCAGGGCTT
TGTTCATCTTCATACTCTTCCGAGCAAAGGACGCCATCGGCCTCACTCATGAGCAGATTGCTCCAGCCAT
CATGCCGTTCAAAGTGCAGGACCTTTGGAACAGGCAGCTTTCCTTCCAGCCATAGCATCATGTCCTTTTC
CCGTTCCACATCATAGGTGGTCCCTTTATACCGGCTGTCCGTCATTTTTAAATATAGGTTTTCATTTTCT
CCCACCAGCTTATATACCTTAGCAGGAGACATTCCTTCCGTATCTTTTACGCAGCGGTATTTTTCGATCA
GTTTTTTCAATTCCGGTGATATTCTCATTTTAGCCATTTATTATTTCCTTCCTCTTTTCTACAGTATTTA
AAGATACCCCAAGAAGCTAATTATAACAAGACGAACTCCAATTCACTGTTCCTTGCATTCTAAAACCTTA
AATACCAGAAAACAGCTTTTTCAAAGTTGTTTTCAAAGTTGGCGTATAACATAGTATCGACGGAGCCGAT
TTTGAAACCGCGGTGATCACAGGCAGCAACGCTCTGTCATCGTTACAATCAACATGCTACCCTCCGCGAG
ATCATCCGTGTTTCAAACCCGGCAGCTTAGTTGCCGTTCTTCCGAATAGCATCGGTAACATGAGCAAAGT
CTGCCGCCTTACAACGGCTCTCCCGCTGACGCCGTCCCGGACTGATGGGCTGCCTGTATCGAGTGGTGAT
TTTGTGCCGAGCTGCCGGTCGGGGAGCTGTTGGCTGGCTGGTGGCAGGATATATTGTGGTGTAAACAAAT
TGACGCTTAGACAACTTAATAACACATTGCGGACGTTTTTAATGTACTGAATTAACGCCGAATTAATTCG
AGCTCGGATCTGATAATTTATTTGAAAATTCATAAGAAAAGCAAACGTTACATGAATTGATGAAACAATA
CAAAGACAGATAAAGCCACGCACATTTAGGATATTGGCCGAGATTACTGAATATTGAGTAAGATCACGGA
ATTTCTGACAGGAGCATGTCTTCAATTCAGCCCAAATGGCAGTTGAAATACTCAAACCGCCCCATATGCA
GGAGCGGATCATTCATTGTTTGTTTGGTTGCCTTTGCCAACATGGGAGTCCAAGATTCTGCAGTCAAATC
TCGGTGACGGGCAGGACCGGACGGGGCGGTACCGGCAGGCTGAAGTCCAGCTGCCAGAAACCCACGTCAT
GCCAGTTCCCGTGCTTGAAGCCGGCCGCCCGCAGCATGCCGCGGGGGGCATATCCGAGCGCCTCGTGCAT
GCGCACGCTCGGGTCGTTGGGCAGCCCGATGACAGCGACCACGCTCTTGAAGCCCTGTGCCTCCAGGGAC
TTCAGCAGGTGGGTGTAGAGCGTGGAGCCCAGTCCCGTCCGCTGGTGGCGGGGGGAGACGTACACGGTCG
ACTCGGCCGTCCAGTCGTAGGCGTTGCGTGCCTTCCAGGGGCCCGCGTAGGCGATGCCGGCGACCTCGCC
GTCCACCTCGGCGACGAGCCAGGGATAGCGCTCCCGCAGACGGACGAGGTCGTCCGTCCACTCCTGCGGT
TCCTGCGGCTCGGTACGGAAGTTGACCGTGCTTGTCTCGATGTAGTGGTTGACGATGGTGCAGACCGCCG
GCATGTCCGCCTCGGTGGCACGGCGGATGTCGGCCGGGCGTCGTTCTGGGCTCATCGATTCGATTTGGTG
TATCGAGATTGGTTATGAAATTCAGATGCTAGTGTAATGTATTGGTAATTTGGGAAGATATAATAGGAAG
CAAGGCTATTTATCCATTTCTGAAAAGGCGAAATGGCGTCACCGCGAGCGTCACGCGCATTCCGTTCTTG
CTGTAAAGCGTTGTTTGGTACACTTTTGACTAGCGAGGCTTGGCGTGTCAGCGTATCTATTCAAAAGTCG
TTAATGGCTGCGGATCAAGAAAAAGTTGGAATAGAAACAGAATACCCGCGAAATTCAGGCCCGGTTGCCA
TGTCCTACACGCCGAAATAAACGACCAAATTAGTAGAAAAATAAAAACTGACTCGGATACTTACGTCACG
TCTTGCGCACTGATTTGAAAAATCTCAGAATTCATGGATCCTAGGTGAGTCTAGAGAGTTAATTAAGCCC
GCTCATTAGGCGGGTTAAATTCCCGGGTACTGCAGCCGATTCATTAATGCAGGTTAACCTGGCTTATCGA
AATTAATACGACTCACTATAGGGAGACCGGCAGATCTGATCCCTACTCCAAAAATGTCAAAGATACAGTC
TCAGAAGACCAAAGGGCTATTGAGACTTTTCAACAAAGGGTAATTTCGGGAAACCTCCTCGGATCCCGTT
GCCCAGCTATCTGTCACTTCATCGAAAGGACAGTAGAAAAGGAAGGTGGCTCCTACAAATGCCATCATTG
CGATAAAGGAAAGGCTATCATTCAAGATGCCTCTGCCGACGGTGGTCCCAAAGATGGACCCCCACCCACG
AGGAGCATCGTGGAAAAAGAAGACGTTCCAACCACGTCTTCAAAGCAAGTGGATTGATGTGACATCTCCA
CTGACGTAAGGGATGACGCACAATCCCACCCCTACTCCAAAAATGTCAAAGATACAGTCTCAGAAGACCA
AAGGGCTAT
Features (pLannotate 1.2.2; 28 found; start..end, strand, type, name):
      1..346     +  promoter       CaMV 35S promoter: strong constitutive promoter from cauliflower mosaic virus
    298..344     +  promoter       minimal CaMV 35S promoter: minimal 35S promoter from cauliflower mosaic virus
    507..683     +  polyA_signal   CaMV poly(A) signal: cauliflower mosaic virus polyadenylation signal
   1245..1263    -  promoter       SP6 promoter: promoter for bacteriophage SP6 RNA polymerase
   1337..1993    -  CDS            cat: CAT_ECOLX - Experimental evidence at protein level: Swiss-Prot protein existence level 1. This enzyme is an effector of chloramphenicol resistance in bacteria. From Escherichia coli. This protein is used as a marker in many commonly used cloning vectors, such as pACYC184.
   1994..2030    -  promoter       cat promoter (fragment): promoter of the E. coli cat gene encoding chloramphenicol acetyltransferase
   2030..2058    -  promoter       tet promoter: E. coli promoter for tetracycline efflux protein gene
   2120..2215    -  rep_origin     ori (fragment): high-copy-number ColE1/pMB1/pBR322/pUC origin of replication
   2240..2267    +  rep_origin     p15A ori (fragment): Plasmids containing the medium-copy-number p15A origin of replication can be propagated in E. coli cells that contain a second plasmid with the ColE1 origin.
   2331..3038    +  terminator     OCS terminator: octopine synthase terminator
   3039..3059    +  misc_feature   MCS (fragment): pUC18/19 multiple cloning site
   3062..3216    +  CDS            lacZα (fragment): LacZα fragment of β-galactosidase; lacZ fragment
   3282..3306    +  misc_feature   RB T-DNA repeat: right border repeat from nopaline C58 T-DNA
   3646..4047    +  CDS            Y4CG_SINFN (fragment): Protein inferred from homology: Swiss-Prot protein existence level 3. From Sinorhizobium fredii (strain NBRC 101917 / NGR234).
   4607..5236    +  CDS            pVS1 StaA: stability protein from the Pseudomonas plasmid pVS1 (Heeb et al., 2000)
   5665..6738    +  CDS            pVS1 RepA: replication protein from the Pseudomonas plasmid pVS1 (Heeb et al., 2000)
   6804..6998    +  rep_origin     pVS1 oriV: origin of replication for the Pseudomonas plasmid pVS1 (Heeb et al., 2000)
   7201..7240    +  CDS            rop (fragment): Rop protein, which maintains plasmids at low copy number; rop
   7342..7482    +  misc_feature   bom: basis of mobility region from pBR322
   7668..8256    -  rep_origin     ori: high-copy-number ColE1/pMB1/pBR322/pUC origin of replication
   8343..9137    -  CDS            KanR: aminoglycoside phosphotransferase; aphA-3; confers resistance to kanamycin
   9562..9586    +  misc_feature   LB T-DNA repeat: left border repeat from nopaline C58 T-DNA
   9672..9924    -  terminator     MAS terminator: mannopine synthase terminator
   9937..10485   -  CDS            bar: PAT_STRHY - Experimental evidence at protein level: Swiss-Prot protein existence level 1. Inactivates phosphinothricin (PPT) by transfer of an acetyl group from acetyl CoA. Can also acetylate demethylphosphinothricin but not PTT or glutamate. This enzyme is an effector of phosphinothricin tripeptide (PTT or bialaphos) resistance. From Streptomyces hygroscopicus. Introduced by genetic manipulation and expressed in glufosinate-tolerant maize by Dekalb Genetics.
  10491..10871   -  promoter       MAS promoter: mannopine synthase promoter (Velten et al., 1984)
  10994..11012   +  promoter       T7 promoter: promoter for bacteriophage T7 RNA polymerase
  11081..11369   +  promoter       CaMV 35S promoter (fragment): strong constitutive promoter from cauliflower mosaic virus
  11372..11419   +  promoter       CaMV 35S promoter (enhanced) (fragment): cauliflower mosaic virus 35S promoter with a duplicated enhancer region
