[The description below was written by a language model from this plasmid's Addgene catalogue record and pLannotate feature annotations shown in this document.]
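Description:
pFGC5941-PacI-ath-STTM156/157 is a plant expression binary vector built on the pFGC5941-PacI backbone for Agrobacterium-mediated T-DNA transfer into Arabidopsis thaliana. The annotated backbone is of the pCAMBIA type. It carries the pVS1 oriV with the RepA replication and StaA stability genes for maintenance in Agrobacterium, and a ColE1/pBR322-type origin with a bom site for high-copy propagation in E. coli. A kanamycin resistance gene (aphA-3) lies outside the T-DNA borders. Between the nopaline-type left and right border repeats sits a bar gene, which encodes phosphinothricin acetyltransferase. It is driven by the mannopine synthase promoter and ended by the MAS terminator, and it allows Basta (glufosinate) selection of transformed plants.

The payload is a roughly 2.8 kb cassette cloned into a retained PacI site. According to the depositor it comprises a 2x35S promoter, the short tandem target mimic (STTM), a 35S terminator and a chloramphenicol resistance marker. The feature table agrees with this: enhanced/duplicated CaMV 35S promoter segments span the numbering origin of the circular sequence, followed by an unannotated gap where the STTM presumably lies, then the CaMV poly(A) signal. Downstream is a cat gene with its own promoter, which explains the dual chloramphenicol and kanamycin selection in bacteria. Flanking T7 and SP6 promoters and small origin fragments appear to be remnants of the intermediate cloning vector, and an OCS terminator from the backbone follows the cassette.

An STTM is a non-coding RNA with two miRNA-binding sites, separated by a short spacer, that resist cleavage. The binding sites sequester the target miRNAs and trigger their degradation. Here the constitutively expressed STTM targets miR156/157, giving a loss-of-function tool for studying these miRNAs in Arabidopsis.
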