Addgene plasmid #84083: pFGC5941-PacI-ath-STTM156/157
Purpose: target miRNA156/157 for destruction in Arabidopsis thaliana
Depositing lab: Guiliang Tang. Depositing organization: Michigan Technological University. Publication: Construction of short tandem target mimic (STTM) to block the functions of plant and animal microRNAs. Tang G, Yan J, Gu Y, Qiao M, Fan R, Mao Y, Tang X. Methods. 2012 Oct;58(2):118-25. doi: 10.1016/j.ymeth.2012.10.006. Epub 2012 Oct 23. PubMed 23098881.
Backbone
  Vector backbone: pFGC5941-PacI
  Backbone manufacturer: Guiliang Tang (Addgene plasmid # 44182)
  Backbone size w/o insert (bp): 8608
  Vector type: Plant Expression
  Selectable markers: Basta
Growth in bacteria
  Bacterial resistance: Chloramphenicol and Kanamycin, 25 & 50 μg/mL
  Growth temperature: 37°C
  Growth strain: DH5alpha
  Copy number: High Copy
Gene/Insert
  Gene/Insert name: STTM156/157
  Species: A. thaliana (mustard weed)
  Insert size (bp): 2846
  Promoter: 2x35S
  Cloning method: Restriction Enzyme; 5′ cloning site PacI (not destroyed); 3′ cloning site PacI (not destroyed)
  Sequencing primers: 5′ CACTATCCTTCGCAAGACCCTTCC; 3′ CAACACATGAGCGAAACCCTATAA
Terms and licenses: Academic/Nonprofit Terms; Industry Terms: Not Available to Industry
Depositor comments: The insert within this plasmid contains a 2x35S promoter, STTM, T35S and CmR.
How to cite: pFGC5941-PacI-ath-STTM156/157 was a gift from Guiliang Tang (Addgene plasmid # 84083 ; http://n2t.net/addgene:84083 ; RRID:Addgene_84083)
