>Addgene plasmid #84083 | pFGC5941-PacI-ath-STTM156/157 | depositor partial sequence | sequence record 160639 | STTM
AGTGCTCACTCCTATCTTCTGTCAGTTGTTGTTGTTATGGTCTAATTTAAATATGGTCTAAAGAAGAAGA
ATGTGCTCTCTATCTACTTCTGTCAA
